Addgene plasmid #38821: RAC3
Purpose: Bacterial expression for structure determination; may not be full ORF
Depositing lab: Nicola Burgess-Brown. Depositing organization: University of Oxford.
Backbone
  Vector backbone: pNIC28-Bsa4
  Backbone manufacturer: SGC
  Vector type: Bacterial Expression
Growth in bacteria
  Bacterial resistance: Kanamycin, 50 μg/mL
  Growth temperature: 37°C
  Growth strain: Mach1
  Copy number: Low Copy
Gene/Insert
  Gene/Insert name: RAC3 (alt names: ras-related C3 botulinum toxin substrate 3 (rho family, small GTP binding protein Rac3); PDB:2C2H)
  Species: H. sapiens (human)
  Insert size (bp): 628
  Entrez Gene: rac3
  Tag / fusion protein: His Tev (N terminal on insert)
  Cloning method: Ligation Independent Cloning
  Sequencing primers: 5′ T7; 3′ T7-term
Terms and licenses: Academic/Nonprofit Terms; Industry Terms: Not Available to Industry
How to cite: RAC3 was a gift from Nicola Burgess-Brown (Addgene plasmid # 38821 ; http://n2t.net/addgene:38821 ; RRID:Addgene_38821)
