[The description below was written by a language model from this plasmid's Addgene catalogue record.]
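Description:
RAC3 is a bacterial expression plasmid built on the pNIC28-Bsa4 backbone from the SGC, designed to produce recombinant human RAC3 protein in E. coli for structural studies. It is selected with kanamycin and is recorded as a low-copy plasmid. The record does not name the origin of replication or give a feature map, so the details of the backbone elements cannot be confirmed from the fields provided.

The insert is a roughly 628 bp fragment of human RAC3 (ras-related C3 botulinum toxin substrate 3), a Rho-family small GTP-binding protein. It was introduced by ligation-independent cloning, which allows high-throughput insertion of PCR products without restriction digestion of the insert or ligase. The record cautions that the insert may not represent the full open reading frame, as is common for constructs whose boundaries have been trimmed to favour soluble, crystallisable protein. The coding sequence carries an N-terminal His tag followed by a TEV protease cleavage site, so the fusion protein can be captured by immobilised metal affinity chromatography and the tag then removed by TEV digestion to leave near-native protein. The promoter is not stated explicitly, but the listed T7 and T7-terminator sequencing primers indicate that the insert sits between T7 promoter and terminator regions, implying expression in a host that supplies T7 RNA polymerase.

The stated purpose is bacterial expression for structure determination, and the alternative names include a Protein Data Bank entry, linking the construct to a deposited RAC3 structure.
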