>Addgene plasmid #38821 | RAC3 | depositor partial sequence | sequence record 48878 | RAC3 sequence 628 bps
ATGCACCATCATCATCATCATTCTTCTGGTGTAGATCTGGGTACCGAGAACCTGTACTTCCAATCCATGC
AGGCCATCAAGTGCGTGGTGGTCGGCGACGGCGCCGTGGGGAAGACATGCTTGCTGATCAGCTACACGAC
CAACGCCTTCCCCGGAGAGTACATCCCCACCGTTTTTGACAACTACTCTGCCAACGTGATGGTGGACGGG
AAACCAGTCAACTTGGGGCTGTGGGACACAGCGGGTCAGGAGGACTACGATCGGCTGCGGCCACTCTCCT
ACCCCCAAACTGACGTCTTTCTGATCTGCTTCTCTCTGGTGAGCCCGGCCTCCTTCGAGAATGTTCGTGC
CAAGTGGTACCCGGAGGTGCGGCACCACTGCCCCCACACGCCCATCCTCCTGGTGGGCACCAAGCTGGAC
CTCCGCGACGACAAGGACACCATTGAGCGGCTGCGGGACAAGAAGCTGGCACCCATCACCTACCCACAGG
GCCTGGCCATGGCCCGGGAGATTGGCTCTGTGAAATACCTGGAGTGCTCAGCCCTGACCCAGCGGGGCCT
GAAGACAGTGTTTGACGAGGCGATCCGCGCGGTGCTCGGATGACAGTAAAGGTGGATACGGATCCGAA
