>Addgene plasmid #38821 | RAC3 | addgene partial sequence | sequence record 50285 | T7 5'-TAATACGACTCACTATAGGG-3'
TGCAGGCCATCAAGTGCGTGGTGGTCGGCGACGGCGCCGTGGGGAAGACATGCTTGCTGATCAGCTACAC
GACCAACGCCTTCCCCGGAGAGTACATCCCCACCGTTTTTGACAACTACTCTGCCAACGTGATGGTGGAC
GGGAAACCAGTCAACTTGGGGCTGTGGGACACAGCGGGTCAGGAGGACTACGATCGGCTGCGGCCACTCT
CCTACCCCCAAACTGACGTCTTTCTGATCTGCTTCTCTCTGGTGAGCCCGGCCTCCTTCGAGAATGTTCG
TGCCAAGTGGTACCCGGAGGTGCGGCACCACTGCCCCCACACGCCCATCCTCCTGGTGGGCACCAAGCTG
GACCTCCGCGACGACAAGGACACCATTGAGCGGCTGCGGGACAAGAAGCTGGCACCCATCACCTACCCAC
AGGGCCTGGCCATGGCCCGGGAGATTGGCTCTGTGAAATACCTGGAGTGCTCAGCCCTGACCCAGCGGGG
CCTGAAGACAGTGTTTGACGAGGCGATCCGCGCGGTGCTCGGATGACAGTAAAGGTGGATACGGATCCGA
ATTCGAGCTCCGTCGACAAGCTTGCGG
