>Addgene plasmid #38821 | RAC3 | addgene partial sequence | sequence record 50287 | T7_term
ATACTTCTTTGGGCTTTGTTAGCAGCCGGATCTCAGTGGTGGTGGTGGTGGTGCTCGAGTGCGGCCGCAA
GCTTGTCGACGGAGCTCGAATTCGGATCCGTATCCACCTTTACTGTCATCCGAGCACCGCGCGGATCGCC
TCGTCAAACACTGTCTTCAGGCCCCGCTGGGTCAGGGCTGAGCACTCCAGGTATTTCACAGAGCCAATCT
CCCGGGCCATGGCCAGGCCCTGTGGGTAGGTGATGGGTGCCAGCTTCTTGTCCCGCAGCCGCTCAATGGT
GTCCTTGTCGTCGCGGAGGTCCAGCTTGGTGCCCACCAGGAGGATGGGCGTGTGGGGGCAGTGGTGCCGC
ACCTCCGGGTACCACTTGGCACGAACATTCTCGAAGGAGGCCGGGCTCACCAGAGAGAAGCAGATCAGAA
AGACGTCAGTTTGGGGGTAGGAGAGTGGCCGCAGCCGATCGTAGTCCTCCTGACCCGCTGTGTCCCACAG
CCCCAAGTTGACTGGTTTCCCGTCCACCATCACGTTGGCAGAGTAGTTGTCAAAAACGGTGGGGATGTAC
TCTCCGGGGAAGGCGTTGGTCGTGTAGCTGATCAGCAAGCATGTCTTCCCCACGGCGCCGTCGCCGACCA
CCACGCACTTGATGGCCTGCATGGATTGGAAGTACAGGTTCTCGGTACCCAGATCTACACCAGAAGAATG
ATGATGATGATGGTGCATATGTATATCTCCTTCTTAAAGTTAAACAAAATTATTTCTAGAGGGGAATTGT
TATCCGCTCACAATTCCCCTATAGTGAGTCGTATTAATTTCGCGGGGATCGAGATCTCGATCCTCTACGC
CGGACGCATCGTGGCCGGCATCACCGGCGCCACAGGTGCGGTTGCTGGCGCCTATATCGCCGACATCACC
GATGGGGAAAAATCGGGGCTCGCCACTTCGGGGCTCATGA
